Addgene plasmid #169180: pBIG1b_nsp7-His6-nsp8 (SARS-CoV-2)
Purpose: Baculoviral transfer vector to express nsp7-His6-nsp8 fusion protein (SARS-CoV-2) in insect cells
Depositing lab: John Diffley. Depositing organization: Francis Crick Institute. Publication: Identifying SARS-CoV-2 antiviral compounds by screening for small molecule inhibitors of nsp12/7/8 RNA-dependent RNA polymerase. Bertolin AP, Weissmann F, Zeng J, Posse V, Milligan JC, Canal B, Ulferts R, Wu M, Drury LS, Howell M, Beale R, Diffley JFX. Biochem J. 2021 Jul 16;478(13):2425-2443. doi: 10.1042/BCJ20210200. PubMed 34198323.
Backbone
  Vector backbone: pBIG1b (biGBac)
  Vector type: Insect Expression
  Selectable markers: Gentamicin
Growth in bacteria
  Bacterial resistance: Ampicillin and Spectinomycin, 100 & 50 μg/mL
  Growth temperature: 37°C
  Growth strain: DH5alpha
  Copy number: Unknown
Gene/Insert
  Gene/Insert name: nsp7-His6-nsp8 (alt names: nsp7H8; SARS-CoV-2 nsp7-His6-nsp8 fusion protein)
  Species: Synthetic; SARS-CoV-2
  Mutation: Codon optimised for insect cells (Spodoptera frugiperda)
  Entrez Gene: ORF1ab (a.k.a. GU280_gp01)
  Promoter: Polyhedrin
  Tag / fusion protein: His6 (internal tag linking nsp7 and nsp8): nsp7-His6-nsp8
  Cloning method: Gibson Cloning
  Sequencing primers: 5′ TCAACAGGTTGAACTGCTGATC; 3′ GGTGTAGCGTCGTAAGCTAATAC
Terms and licenses: Academic/Nonprofit Terms; Industry Terms: Not Available to Industry
Depositor comments: Baculovirus generation using Tn7 transposition (Bac-to-Bac).
How to cite: pBIG1b_nsp7-His6-nsp8 (SARS-CoV-2) was a gift from John Diffley (Addgene plasmid # 169180 ; http://n2t.net/addgene:169180 ; RRID:Addgene_169180)
