[The description below was written by a language model from this plasmid's Addgene catalogue record and the feature table of its GenBank file.]
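Description:
pBIG1b_nsp7-His6-nsp8 (SARS-CoV-2) is a 7.3 kb baculoviral transfer vector built on the pBIG1b backbone of the biGBac system, made to produce a SARS-CoV-2 nsp7-nsp8 fusion protein in insect cells. In E. coli it replicates from a high-copy ColE1/pUC-type origin and also carries an f1 phage origin. It is maintained with ampicillin (bla) and spectinomycin (aadA). These bacterial elements lie outside the transposable segment.

The payload sits between the left and right ends of a mini-Tn7 element. Within this segment, the polyhedrin promoter from Autographa californica drives an open reading frame encoding nsp7 joined to nsp8 through an internal His6 tag, which serves both as linker and as an affinity handle. The coding sequence is synthetic, codon-optimised for Spodoptera frugiperda, and was inserted by Gibson assembly. Only the His tag within it is annotated in the feature table, on the reverse strand between the promoter and an SV40 polyadenylation signal that terminates the transcript. The Tn7-flanked region also holds a gentamicin acetyltransferase gene expressed from a class 1 integron Pc promoter, along with a loxP site and an HSV TK poly(A) signal, for which the record states no role in this construct.

According to the depositor, recombinant baculovirus is generated by Tn7 transposition in the Bac-to-Bac manner. The Tn7 ends direct transfer of the expression cassette and gentamicin marker into a bacmid, allowing selection of recombinants. The associated work concerns screening for small-molecule inhibitors of the nsp12/7/8 RNA-dependent RNA polymerase, suggesting this fusion supplies the nsp7 and nsp8 cofactors for purification and biochemical assays.
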