LOCUS       Exported 7319 bp ds-DNA circular SYN 03-JUN-2021
DEFINITION  Baculoviral transfer vector to express nsp7-His6-nsp8 fusion protein
            (SARS-CoV-2) in insect cells.
ACCESSION   .
VERSION     .
KEYWORDS    pBIG1b_nsp7-His6-nsp8 (SARS-CoV-2)
SOURCE      synthetic DNA construct
  ORGANISM  synthetic DNA construct
REFERENCE   1 (bases 1 to 7319)
  AUTHORS   Bertolin AP, Weissmann F, Zeng J, Posse V, Milligan JC, Canal B,
            Ulferts R, Wu M, Drury LS, Howell M, Beale R, Diffley JFX
  TITLE     Identifying SARS-CoV-2 Antiviral Compounds by Screening for Small
            Molecule Inhibitors of Nsp12/7/8 RNA-dependent RNA Polymerase
  JOURNAL   bioRxiv https://www.biorxiv.org/content/10.1101/2021.04.07.438807v1
REFERENCE   2 (bases 1 to 7319)
  AUTHORS   .
  TITLE     Direct Submission
  JOURNAL   Exported Jun 3, 2021 from SnapGene Server 1.1.58
            http://www.snapgene.com
FEATURES             Location/Qualifiers
     source          1..7319
                     /organism="synthetic DNA construct"
                     /mol_type="other DNA"
     CDS             215..748
                     /codon_start=1
                     /gene="aacC1"
                     /product="gentamycin acetyltransferase"
                     /label=GmR
                     /note="confers resistance to gentamycin"
                     /translation="MLRSSNDVTQQGSRPKTKLGGSSMGIIRTCRLGPDQVKSMRAALD
                     LFGREFGDVATYSQHQPDSDYLGNLLRSKTFIALAAFDQEAVVGALAAYVLPKFEQPRS
                     EIYIYDLAVSGEHRRQGIATALINLLKHEANALGAYVIYVQADYGDDPAVALYTKLGIR
                     EEVMHFDIDPSTAT"
     mobile_element  815..1039
                     /mobile_element_type="transposon:Tn7"
                     /note="mini-Tn7 element (right end of the Tn7 transposon)"
     primer_bind     complement(1173..1190)
                     /label=L4440
                     /note="L4440 vector, forward primer"
     rep_origin      complement(1344..1932)
                     /direction=LEFT
                     /label=ori
                     /note="high-copy-number ColE1/pMB1/pBR322/pUC origin of
                     replication"
     primer_bind     complement(1424..1443)
                     /label=pBR322ori-F
                     /note="pBR322 origin, forward primer"
     CDS             complement(2103..2963)
                     /codon_start=1
                     /gene="bla"
                     /product="beta-lactamase"
                     /label=AmpR
                     /note="confers resistance to ampicillin, carbenicillin, and
                     related antibiotics"
                     /translation="MSIQHFRVALIPFFAAFCLPVFAHPETLVKVKDAEDQLGARVGYI
                     ELDLNSGKILESFRPEERFPMMSTFKVLLCGAVLSRIDAGQEQLGRRIHYSQNDLVEYS
                     PVTEKHLTDGMTVRELCSAAITMSDNTAANLLLTTIGGPKELTAFLHNMGDHVTRLDRW
                     EPELNEAIPNDERDTTMPVAMATTLRKLLTGELLTLASRQQLIDWMEADKVAGPLLRSA
                     LPAGWFIADKSGAGERGSRGIIAALGPDGKPSRIVVIYTTGSQATMDERNRQIAEIGAS
                     LIKHW"
     primer_bind     2726..2745
                     /label=Amp-R
                     /note="Ampicillin resistance gene, reverse primer"
     promoter        complement(2964..3068)
                     /gene="bla"
                     /label=AmpR promoter
     rep_origin      complement(3094..3548)
                     /direction=LEFT
                     /label=f1 ori
                     /note="f1 bacteriophage origin of replication; arrow
                     indicates direction of (+) strand synthesis"
     primer_bind     complement(3231..3252)
                     /label=F1ori-F
                     /note="F1 origin, forward primer"
     primer_bind     3442..3461
                     /label=F1ori-R
                     /note="F1 origin, reverse primer"
     CDS             complement(3589..4380)
                     /codon_start=1
                     /gene="aadA"
                     /product="aminoglycoside adenylyltransferase (Murphy,
                     1985)"
                     /label=SmR
                     /note="confers resistance to spectinomycin and
                     streptomycin"
                     /translation="MREAVIAEVSTQLSEVVGVIERHLEPTLLAVHLYGSAVDGGLKPH
                     SDIDLLVTVTVRLDETTRRALINDLLETSASPGESEILRAVEVTIVVHDDIIPWRYPAK
                     RELQFGEWQRNDILAGIFEPATIDIDLAILLTKAREHSVALVGPAAEELFDPVPEQDLF
                     EALNETLTLWNSPPDWAGDERNVVLTLSRIWYSAVTGKIAPKDVAADWAMERLPAQYQP
                     VILEARQAYLGQEEDRLASRADQLEEFVHYVKGEITKVVGK"
     mobile_element  4904..5069
                     /mobile_element_type="transposon:Tn7"
                     /note="mini-Tn7 element (left end of the Tn7 transposon)"
     polyA_signal    5384..5518
                     /label=SV40 poly(A) signal
                     /note="SV40 polyadenylation signal"
     primer_bind     complement(5408..5427)
                     /label=EBV-rev
                     /note="SV40 polyA terminator, reverse primer"
     primer_bind     5462..5481
                     /label=SV40pA-R
                     /note="SV40 polyA, reverse primer"
     CDS             complement(6245..6262)
                     /codon_start=1
                     /product="6xHis affinity tag"
                     /label=6xHis
                     /translation="HHHHHH"
     promoter        complement(6564..6655)
                     /gene="polh from Autographa californica"
                     /label=polyhedrin promoter
                     /note="promoter for the baculovirus polyhedrin gene"
     primer_bind     complement(6622..6639)
                     /label=Polyhedrin-F
                     /note="Polyhedrin promoter, forward primer"
     polyA_signal    6750..6798
                     /label=HSV TK poly(A) signal
                     /note="herpes simplex virus thymidine kinase
                     polyadenylation signal (Cole and Stacy, 1985)"
     primer_bind     6823..6842
                     /label=TK-pA-R
                     /note="Thymidine kinase polyA, reverse primer"
     protein_bind    complement(6888..6921)
                     /label=loxP
                     /bound_moiety="Cre recombinase"
                     /note="Cre-mediated recombination occurs in the 8-bp core
                     sequence (GCATACAT)."
     promoter        7317..26
                     /gene="intI1 (promoter lies within the coding sequence)"
                     /label=Pc promoter
                     /note="class 1 integron promoter"
ORIGIN
        1 acataagcct gttcggttcg taaactgtaa tgcaagtagc gtatgcgctc acgcaactgg
       61 tccagaacct tgaccgaacg cagcggtggt aacggcgcag tggcggtttt catggcttgt
      121 tatgactgtt tttttgtaca gtctatgcct cgggcatcca agcagcaagc gcgttacgcc
      181 gtgggtcgat gtttgatgtt atggagcagc aacgatgtta cgcagcagca acgatgttac
      241 gcagcagggc agtcgcccta aaacaaagtt aggtggctca agtatgggca tcattcgcac
      301 atgtaggctc ggccctgacc aagtcaaatc catgcgggct gctcttgatc ttttcggtcg
      361 tgagttcgga gacgtagcca cctactccca acatcagccg gactccgatt acctcgggaa
      421 cttgctccgt agtaagacat tcatcgcgct tgctgccttc gaccaagaag cggttgttgg
      481 cgctctcgcg gcttacgttc tgcccaagtt tgagcagccg cgtagtgaga tctatatcta
      541 tgatctcgca gtctccggcg agcaccggag gcagggcatt gccaccgcgc tcatcaatct
      601 cctcaagcat gaggccaacg cgcttggtgc ttatgtgatc tacgtgcaag cagattacgg
      661 tgacgatccc gcagtggctc tctatacaaa gttgggcata cgggaagaag tgatgcactt
      721 tgatatcgac ccaagtaccg ccacctaaca attcgttcaa gccgagatcg gcttcccggc
      781 cgcggagttg ttcggtaaat tgtcacaacg ccgcgaatat agtctttacc atgcccttgg
      841 ccacgcccct ctttaatacg acgggcaatt tgcacttcag aaaatgaaga gtttgcttta
      901 gccataacaa aagtccagta tgctttttca cagcataact ggactgattt cagtttacaa
      961 ctattctgtc tagtttaaga ctttattgtc atagtttaga tctattttgt tcagtttaag
     1021 actttattgt ccgcccacac ccgcttacgc agggcatcca tttattactc aaccgtaacc
     1081 gattttgcca ggttacgcgg ctggtctatg cggtgtgaaa taccgcacag atgcgtaagg
     1141 agaaaatacc gcatcaggcg ctcttccgct tcctcgctca ctgactcgct gcgctcggtc
     1201 gttcggctgc ggcgagcggt atcagctcac tcaaaggcgg taatacggtt atccacagaa
     1261 tcaggggata acgcaggaaa gaacatgtga gcaaaaggcc agcaaaaggc caggaaccgt
     1321 aaaaaggccg cgttgctggc gtttttccat aggctccgcc cccctgacga gcatcacaaa
     1381 aatcgacgct caagtcagag gtggcgaaac ccgacaggac tataaagata ccaggcgttt
     1441 ccccctggaa gctccctcgt gcgctctcct gttccgaccc tgccgcttac cggatacctg
     1501 tccgcctttc tcccttcggg aagcgtggcg ctttctcata gctcacgctg taggtatctc
     1561 agttcggtgt aggtcgttcg ctccaagctg ggctgtgtgc acgaaccccc cgttcagccc
     1621 gaccgctgcg ccttatccgg taactatcgt cttgagtcca acccggtaag acacgactta
     1681 tcgccactgg cagcagccac tggtaacagg attagcagag cgaggtatgt aggcggtgct
     1741 acagagttct tgaagtggtg gcctaactac ggctacacta gaagaatagt atttggtatc
     1801 tgcgctctgc tgaagccagt taccttcgga aaaagagttg gtagctcttg atccggcaaa
     1861 caaaccaccg ctggtagcgg tggttttttt gtttgcaagc agcagattac gcgcagaaaa
     1921 aaaggatctc aagaagatcc tttgatcttt tctacggggt ctgacgctca gtggaacgaa
     1981 aactcacgtt aagggatttt ggtcatgaga ttatcaaaaa ggatcttcac ctagatcctt
     2041 ttaaattaaa aatgaagttt taaatcaatc taaagtatat atgagtaaac ttggtctgac
     2101 agttaccaat gcttaatcag tgaggcacct atctcagcga tctgtctatt tcgttcatcc
     2161 atagttgcct gactccccgt cgtgtagata actacgatac gggagggctt accatctggc
     2221 cccagtgctg caatgatacc gcgagaccca cgctcaccgg ctccagattt atcagcaata
     2281 aaccagccag ccggaagggc cgagcgcaga agtggtcctg caactttatc cgcctccatc
     2341 cagtctatta attgttgccg ggaagctaga gtaagtagtt cgccagttaa tagtttgcgc
     2401 aacgttgttg ccattgctac aggcatcgtg gtgtcacgct cgtcgtttgg tatggcttca
     2461 ttcagctccg gttcccaacg atcaaggcga gttacatgat cccccatgtt gtgcaaaaaa
     2521 gcggttagct ccttcggtcc tccgatcgtt gtcagaagta agttggccgc agtgttatca
     2581 ctcatggtta tggcagcact gcataattct cttactgtca tgccatccgt aagatgcttt
     2641 tctgtgactg gtgagtactc aaccaagtca ttctgagaat agtgtatgcg gcgaccgagt
     2701 tgctcttgcc cggcgtcaat acgggataat accgcgccac atagcagaac tttaaaagtg
     2761 ctcatcattg gaaaacgttc ttcggggcga aaactctcaa ggatcttacc gctgttgaga
     2821 tccagttcga tgtaacccac tcgtgcaccc aactgatctt cagcatcttt tactttcacc
     2881 agcgtttctg ggtgagcaaa aacaggaagg caaaatgccg caaaaaaggg aataagggcg
     2941 acacggaaat gttgaatact catactcttc ctttttcaat attattgaag catttatcag
     3001 ggttattgtc tcatgagcgg atacatattt gaatgtattt agaaaaataa acaaataggg
     3061 gttccgcgca catttccccg aaaagtgcca cctaaattgt aagcgttaat attttgttaa
     3121 aattcgcgtt aaatttttgt taaatcagct cattttttaa ccaataggcc gaaatcggca
     3181 aaatccctta taaatcaaaa gaatagaccg agatagggtt gagtgttgtt ccagtttgga
     3241 acaagagtcc actattaaga acgtggactc caacgtcaaa ggnnnnnnnn nnnnnnnnnn
     3301 nnnnnnnnnn nnnnnnnnnn nnnnnnnnnn ntnnnnnnnn nnnnnnnnnn nnnnnnnnnn
     3361 nnnnnnnnnn nnnnnnnnnn nnnnnnnnnn nnnnnnnnnn nnnnnnnnnn nnnnnnnnnn
     3421 nnngnnnnnn nnnnnnnnnn nnnnnnnnnn nnnnnnnnnn nnnnnnnnnn nnnnnnnnnn
     3481 nnnnnnnnnn nnnnnnnnnn nnnnnnnnnn nnnnnnnnnn nnnnnnnnnn nnnnnnnnnn
     3541 nnnnnnnncc cattcgccaa tccgtcggct tgaacgaatt gttagacatt atttgccgac
     3601 taccttggtg atctcgcctt tcacgtagtg gacaaattct tccaactgat ctgcgcgcga
     3661 ggccaagcga tcttcttctt gtccaagata agcctgtcta gcttcaagta tgacgggctg
     3721 atactgggcc ggcaggcgct ccattgccca gtcggcagcg acatccttcg gcgcgatttt
     3781 gccggttact gcgctgtacc aaatgcggga caacgtaagc actacatttc gctcatcgcc
     3841 agcccagtcg ggcggcgagt tccatagcgt taaggtttca tttagcgcct caaatagatc
     3901 ctgttcagga accggatcaa agagttcctc cgccgctgga cctaccaagg caacgctatg
     3961 ttctcttgct tttgtcagca agatagccag atcaatgtcg atcgtggctg gctcgaagat
     4021 acctgcaaga atgtcattgc gctgccattc tccaaattgc agttcgcgct tagctggata
     4081 acgccacgga atgatgtcgt cgtgcacaac aatggtgact tctacagcgc ggagaatctc
     4141 gctctctcca ggggaagccg aagtttccaa aaggtcgttg atcaaagctc gccgcgttgt
     4201 ttcatcaagc cttacggtca ccgtaaccag caaatcaata tcactgtgtg gcttcaggcc
     4261 gccatccact gcggagccgt acaaatgtac ggccagcaac gtcggttcga gatggcgctc
     4321 gatgacgcca actacctctg atagttgagt cgatacttcg gcgatcaccg cttccctcat
     4381 gatgtttaac tttgttttag ggcgactgcc ctgctgcgta acatcgttgc tgctccataa
     4441 catcaaacat cgacccacgg cgtaacgcgc ttgctgcttg gatgcccgag gcatagactg
     4501 taccccaaaa aaacagtcat aacaagccat gaaaaccgcc actgcgccgt taccaccgct
     4561 gcgttcggtc aaggttctgg accagttgcg tgagcgcata cgctacttac cggtttattg
     4621 actaccggaa gcagtgtgac cgtgtgcttc tcaaatgcct gaggccagtt tgctcaggct
     4681 ctccccgtgg aggtaataat tgacgatatg atcatttatt ctgcctccca gttcaggctg
     4741 caaataagcg ttgatattca gtcaattaca aacattaata acgaagagat gacagaaaaa
     4801 ttttcattct gtgacagaga aaaagtagcc gaagatgacg gtttgtcaca tggagttggc
     4861 aggatgtttg attaaaaaca taacaggaag aaaaatgccc cgctgtgggc ggacaaaata
     4921 gttgggaact gggaggggtg gaaatggagt ttttaaggat tatttaggga agagtgacaa
     4981 aatagatggg aactgggtgt agcgtcgtaa gctaatacga aaattaaaaa tgacaaaata
     5041 gtttggaact agatttcact tatctggttc ggatctcctg tttaaacgtg caatagtatc
     5101 cagtttttaa ttaacccgta gtggctatgg cagggcttgc cgccccgacg ttggctgcga
     5161 gccctgggcc ttcacccgaa cttgggggtt ggggtgggga aaaggaagaa acgcgggcgt
     5221 attggtccca atggggtctc ggtggggtat cgacgtaacc ccgattgaga tatagattta
     5281 tttaaatggt tatgatagtt attgctcagc ggtggcagca gccaactcag cttcctttcg
     5341 ggctttgtta gcagccggat cttctaggct caagcagtga tcagatccag acatgataag
     5401 atacattgat gagtttggac aaaccacaac tagaatgcag tgaaaaaaat gctttatttg
     5461 tgaaatttgt gatgctattg ctttatttgt aaccattata agctgcaata aacaagttaa
     5521 caacaacaat tgcattcatt ttatgtttca ggttcagggg gaggtgtggg aggtttttta
     5581 aagcaagtaa aacctctaca aatgtggtat ggctgattat gatcctctag tacttctcga
     5641 caagctttta ctgcagcttc acagcggagt tagcacgcag agcagtcacg atcaggggcc
     5701 aagccaggtt gggagagttg tccatggaga tctcggacag ctgcacgatc ttggagtcag
     5761 cgtccaccac ttgctggatc tcccacagag cggaagcgta ggtgaaggtg gtgccgtcgc
     5821 aagtgttctt gtaggtgttg tagtcgggga tgaccaccat cagcttagca gcggtggtca
     5881 gagggatgat gttcaggggc acgcaaccgt cacgagcgtt gttgatgatg ttgttcagag
     5941 cgtcgttgtc cagcttgcgg agcatggtga acagcatggt ctgcatagcg gaggtcactt
     6001 tagcacgctt gtcctcggaa cgagcctgct tgtacatctg ggtcatagcc tggtcagcca
     6061 tcttctcgag cttgcgctgc atagcagcgt cacggtcgaa ctcggacttg gccacgttca
     6121 gggacttttt cagcttcttc agcaccacct cagagtcgcc gttagccaca gcctgctcgt
     6181 aagcctcttg agcggtagcg aaagcagcgt aggagggcag agaggagaac tcggaagcga
     6241 tagcgtgatg gtggtgatgg tgctgcaggg tagcacggtt gtccagcatc tcttcgcaca
     6301 gcttgttgat gtccacagca ccttgcatag acagcaggac ggacagcagg gacaccatct
     6361 tctcgaaagc ctcggtggtg tccttagcca gcaggatgtc gttgtgcagt tggacgcact
     6421 gagcccacag cttgctggag gattccacac gcagctgttg cagcacagac agcagcacca
     6481 cggaggtgca cttcacgtcg gacatcttgg acatggtggc tggatccgcg cccgatggtg
     6541 ggacggtatg aataatccgg aatatttata ggttttttta ttacaaaact gttacgaaaa
     6601 cagtaaaata cttatttatt tgcgagatgg ttatcatttt aattatctcc atgatctatt
     6661 aatattccgg agtaggtcga tttaaatctt tagaccatag agcgttcact tgacagagtg
     6721 ccagccctgg gaccgaaccc cgcgtttatg aacaaacgac ccaacacccg tgcgttttat
     6781 tctgtctttt tattgccgtc atagcgcggg ttccttccgg tattgtctcc ttccgtgttt
     6841 cagttagcct cgataaaaac cccgattgag atatagttta aacccagata acttcgtata
     6901 atgtatgcta tacgaagtta tggtaccgcg gccgcgtaga ggatctgttg atcagcagtt
     6961 caacctgttg atagtacaaa caaagctgta gccaaccact agaactatag ctagagtcct
     7021 gggcgaacaa acgatgctcg ccttccagaa aaccgaggat gcgaaccact tcatccgggg
     7081 tcagcaccac cggcaagcgc cgcgacggcc gaggtctacc gatctcctga agcaagggca
     7141 gatccgtgca cagcaccttg ccgtagaaga acagcaaggc cgccaatgcc tgacgatgcg
     7201 tggagaccga aaccttgcgc tcgttcgcca gccaggacag aaatgcctcg acttcgctgc
     7261 tgcccaaggt tgccgggtga cgcacaccgt ggaaacggat gaaggcacaa acccagttg
//
